>Addgene plasmid #131155 | pcDNA3-Flag-Trib2 | addgene full sequence | sequence record 256277 | Addgene NGS Result
GACATTGATTATTGACTAGTTATTAATAGTAATCAATTACGGGGTCATTAGTTCATAGCCCATATATGGA
GTTCCGCGTTACATAACTTACGGTAAATGGCCCGCCTGGCTGACCGCCCAACGACCCCCGCCCATTGACG
TCAATAATGACGTATGTTCCCATAGTAACGCCAATAGGGACTTTCCATTGACGTCAATGGGTGGAGTATT
TACGGTAAACTGCCCACTTGGCAGTACATCAAGTGTATCATATGCCAAGTACGCCCCCTATTGACGTCAA
TGACGGTAAATGGCCCGCCTGGCATTATGCCCAGTACATGACCTTATGGGACTTTCCTACTTGGCAGTAC
ATCTACGTATTAGTCATCGCTATTACCATGGTGATGCGGTTTTGGCAGTACATCAATGGGCGTGGATAGC
GGTTTGACTCACGGGGATTTCCAAGTCTCCACCCCATTGACGTCAATGGGAGTTTGTTTTGGCACCAAAA
TCAACGGGACTTTCCAAAATGTCGTAACAACTCCGCCCCATTGACGCAAATGGGCGGTAGGCGTGTACGG
TGGGAGGTCTATATAAGCAGAGCTCTCTGGCTAACTAGAGAACCCACTGCTTACTGGCTTATCGAAATTA
ATACGACTCACTATAGGGAGACCCAAGCTTGGTACCGAGCTCGGATCCATGGACTACAAAGACGATGACG
ACAAGATGAACATACACAGGTCTACCCCTATCACAATAGCGAGATATGGGAGATCGCGGAACAAAACCCA
GGATTTCGAAGAGCTGTCGTCTATAAGGTCCGCTGAGCCCAGCCAGAGTTTCAGCCCGAACCTTGGCTCT
CCGAGCCCGCCCGAGACTCCGAACTTGTCGCATTGCGTTTCTTGCATCGGGAAATACTTACTGTTGGAGC
CTCTGGAGGGAGACCACGTTTTCCGCGCTGTGCATCTGCACAGCGGAGAGGAGCTGGTTTGCAAGGTGTT
TGAGATCAGCTGCTACCAGGAGTCCCTGGCCCCCTGCTTCTGCCTGTCTGCCCATAGCAACATCAACCAA
ATCACGGAAATCCTCCTGGGAGAGACCAAAGCCTATGTGTTCTTTGAGCGAAGCTATGGAGACATGCATT
CCTTTGTCCGCACTTGTAAGAAGCTGAGGGAGGAGGAGGCAGCCCGACTGTTCTACCAGATTGCCTCAGC
TGTGGCCCATTGCCACGATGGAGGCCTGGTGCTGCGTGACCTCAAGCTGCGGAAATTTATCTTCAAGGAT
GAAGAGAGGACTCGTGTCAAGCTGGAGAGTTTGGAAGACGCTTACATTCTCCGGGGTGATGATGACTCAC
TCTCTGACAAGCATGGCTGCCCAGCGTATGTCAGCCCAGAGATCTTGAACACCAGCGGCAGTTATTCGGG
CAAGGCAGCGGACGTGTGGAGCCTGGGGGTAATGCTGTACACCATGTTGGTGGGGCGTTACCCTTTCCAT
GACATTGAGCCTAGTTCTCTCTTCAGTAAGATCCGCAGGGGCCAGTTCAACATTCCAGAAACTCTGTCTC
CCAAGGCCAAGTGCCTCATCCGAAGCATCCTGCGACGGGAGCCGTCAGAGCGGCTGACCTCGCAGGAAAT
TCTGGACCATCCTTGGTTTTCTACAGATTTTAGTGTCTCAAATTCGGGATTTGGTGCTAAAGAGGCGTGT
GACCAGCTGGTGCCAGACGTCAACATGGAGGAGAACTTGGACCCTTTCTTTAACTGAGGATTCGGAAAGG
GCGAATTCTGCAGATATCCATCACACTGGCGGCCGCTCGAGCATGCATCTAGAGGGCCCTATTCTATAGT
GTCACCTAAATGCTAGAGCTCGCTGATCAGCCTCGACTGTGCCTTCTAGTTGCCAGCCATCTGTTGTTTG
CCCCTCCCCCGTGCCTTCCTTGACCCTGGAAGGTGCCACTCCCACTGTCCTTTCCTAATAAAATGAGGAA
ATTGCATCGCATTGTCTGAGTAGGTGTCATTCTATTCTGGGGGGTGGGGTGGGGCAGGACAGCAAGGGGG
AGGATTGGGAAGACAATAGCAGGCATGCTGGGGATGCGGTGGGCTCTATGGCTTCTGAGGCGGAAAGAAC
CAGCTGGGGCTCTAGGGGGTATCCCC
[124 nt withheld, positions 2127-2250]
C
[91 nt withheld, positions 2252-2342]
A
[49 nt withheld, positions 2344-2392]
CCTTTGACGTTGGAGTCCACGTTCTTT
[37 nt withheld, positions 2420-2456]
ACCCTATCTCGGTCTATTCTTTTGATTTATAAGGGATTTTGCCGATTTCGGCCTATTGGTTAAAAAATGA
GCTGATTTAACAAAAATTTAACGCGAATTAATTCTGTGGAATGTGTGTCAGTTAGGGTGTGGAAAGTCCC
CAGGCTCCCCAGCAGGCAGAAGTATGCAAAGCATGCATCTCAATTAGTCAGCAACCAGGTGTGGAAAGTC
CCCAGGCTCCCCAGCAGGCAGAAGTATGCAAAGCATGCATCTCAATTAGTCAGCAACCATAGTCCCGCCC
CTAACTCCGCCCATCCCGCCCCTAACTCCGCCCAGTTCCGCCCATTCTCCGCCCCATGGCTGACTAATTT
TTTTTATTTATGCAGAGGCCGAGGCCGCCTCTGCCTCTGAGCTATTCCAGAAGTAGTGAGGAGGCTTTTT
TGGAGGCCTAGGCTTTTGCAAAAAGCTCCCGGGAGCTTGTATATCCATTTTCGGATCTGATCAAGAGACA
GGATGAGGATCGTTTCGCATGATTGAACAAGATGGATTGCACGCAGGTTCTCCGGCCGCTTGGGTGGAGA
GGCTATTCGGCTATGACTGGGCACAACAGACAATCGGCTGCTCTGATGCCGCCGTGTTCCGGCTGTCAGC
GCAGGGGCGCCCGGTTCTTTTTGTCAAGACCGACCTGTCCGGTGCCCTGAATGAACTGCAGGACGAGGCA
GCGCGGCTATCGTGGCTGGCCACGACGGGCGTTCCTTGCGCAGCTGTGCTCGACGTTGTCACTGAAGCGG
GAAGGGACTGGCTGCTATTGGGCGAAGTGCCGGGGCAGGATCTCCTGTCATCTCACCTTGCTCCTGCCGA
GAAAGTATCCATCATGGCTGATGCAATGCGGCGGCTGCATACGCTTGATCCGGCTACCTGCCCATTCGAC
CACCAAGCGAAACATCGCATCGAGCGAGCACGTACTCGGATGGAAGCCGGTCTTGTCGATCAGGATGATC
TGGACGAAGAGCATCAGGGGCTCGCGCCAGCCGAACTGTTCGCCAGGCTCAAGGCGCGCATGCCCGACGG
CGAGGATCTCGTCGTGACCCATGGCGATGCCTGCTTGCCGAATATCATGGTGGAAAATGGCCGCTTTTCT
GGATTCATCGACTGTGGCCGGCTGGGTGTGGCGGACCGCTATCAGGACATAGCGTTGGCTACCCGTGATA
TTGCTGAAGAGCTTGGCGGCGAATGGGCTGACCGCTTCCTCGTGCTTTACGGTATCGCCGCTCCCGATTC
GCAGCGCATCGCCTTCTATCGCCTTCTTGACGAGTTCTTCTGAGCGGGACTCTGGGGTTCGAAATGACCG
ACCAAGCGACGCCCAACCTGCCATCACGAGATTTCGATTCCACCGCCGCCTTCTATGAAAGGTTGGGCTT
CGGAATCGTTTTCCGGGACGCCGGCTGGATGATCCTCCAGCGCGGGGATCTCATGCTGGAGTTCTTCGCC
CACCCCAACTTGTTTATTGCAGCTTATAATGGTTACAAATAAAGCAATAGCATCACAAATTTCACAAATA
AAGCATTTTTTTCACTGCATTCTAGTTGTGGTTTGTCCAAACTCATCAATGTATCTTATCATGTCTGTAT
ACCGTCGACCTCTAGCTAGAGCTTGGCGTAATCATGGTCATAGCTGTTTCCTGTGTGAAATTGTTATCCG
CTCACAATTCCACACAACATACGAGCCGGAAGCATAAAGTGTAAAGCCTGGGGTGCCTAATGAGTGAGCT
AACTCACATTAATTGCGTTGCGCTCACTGCCCGCTTTCCAGTCGGGAAACCTGTCGTGCCAGCTGCATTA
ATGAATCGGCCAACGCGCGGGGAGAGGCGGTTTGCGTATTGGGCGCTCTTCCGCTTCCTCGCTCACTGAC
TCGCTGCGCTCGGTCGTTCGGCTGCGGCGAGCGGTATCAGCTCACTCAAAGGCGGTAATACGGTTATCCA
CAGAATCAGGGGATAACGCAGGAAAGAACATGTGAGCAAAAGGCCAGCAAAAGGCCAGGAACCGTAAAAA
GGCCGCGTTGCTGGCGTTTTTCCATAGGCTCCGCCCCCCTGACGAGCATCACAAAAATCGACGCTCAAGT
CAGAGGTGGCGAAACCCGACAGGACTATAAAGATACCAGGCGTTTCCCCCTGGAAGCTCCCTCGTGCGCT
CTCCTGTTCCGACCCTGCCGCTTACCGGATACCTGTCCGCCTTTCTCCCTTCGGGAAGCGTGGCGCTTTC
TCATAGCTCACGCTGTAGGTATCTCAGTTCGGTGTAGGTCGTTCGCTCCAAGCTGGGCTGTGTGCACGAA
CCCCCCGTTCAGCCCGACCGCTGCGCCTTATCCGGTAACTATCGTCTTGAGTCCAACCCGGTAAGACACG
ACTTATCGCCACTGGCAGCAGCCACTGGTAACAGGATTAGCAGAGCGAGGTATGTAGGCGGTGCTACAGA
GTTCTTGAAGTGGTGGCCTAACTACGGCTACACTAGAAGAACAGTATTTGGTATCTGCGCTCTGCTGAAG
CCAGTTACCTTCGGAAAAAGAGTTGGTAGCTCTTGATCCGGCAAACAAACCACCGCTGGTAGCGGTGGTT
TTTTTGTTTGCAAGCAGCAGATTACGCGCAGAAAAAAAGGATCTCAAGAAGATCCTTTGATCTTTTCTAC
GGGGTCTGACGCTCAGTGGAACGAAAACTCACGTTAAGGGATTTTGGTCATGAGATTATCAAAAAGGATC
TTCACCTAGATCCTTTTAAATTAAAAATGAAGTTTTAAATCAATCTAAAGTATATATGAGTAAACTTGGT
CTGACAGTTACCAATGCTTAATCAGTGAGGCACCTATCTCAGCGATCTGTCTATTTCGTTCATCCATAGT
TGCCTGACTCCCCGTCGTGTAGATAACTACGATACGGGAGGGCTTACCATCTGGCCCCAGTGCTGCAATG
ATACCGCGAGACCCACGCTCACCGGCTCCAGATTTATCAGCAATAAACCAGCCAGCCGGAAGGGCCGAGC
GCAGAAGTGGTCCTGCAACTTTATCCGCCTCCATCCAGTCTATTAATTGTTGCCGGGAAGCTAGAGTAAG
TAGTTCGCCAGTTAATAGTTTGCGCAACGTTGTTGCCATTGCTACAGGCATCGTGGTGTCACGCTCGTCG
TTTGGTATGGCTTCATTCAGCTCCGGTTCCCAACGATCAAGGCGAGTTACATGATCCCCCATGTTGTGCA
AAAAAGCGGTTAGCTCCTTCGGTCCTCCGATCGTTGTCAGAAGTAAGTTGGCCGCAGTGTTATCACTCAT
GGTTATGGCAGCACTGCATAATTCTCTTACTGTCATGCCATCCGTAAGATGCTTTTCTGTGACTGGTGAG
TACTCAACCAAGTCATTCTGAGAATAGTGTATGCGGCGACCGAGTTGCTCTTGCCCGGCGTCAATACGGG
ATAATACCGCGCCACATAGCAGAACTTTAAAAGTGCTCATCATTGGAAAACGTTCTTCGGGGCGAAAACT
CTCAAGGATCTTACCGCTGTTGAGATCCAGTTCGATGTAACCCACTCGTGCACCCAACTGATCTTCAGCA
TCTTTTACTTTCACCAGCGTTTCTGGGTGAGCAAAAACAGGAAGGCAAAATGCCGCAAAAAAGGGAATAA
GGGCGACACGGAAATGTTGAATACTCATACTCTTCCTTTTTCAATATTATTGAAGCATTTATCAGGGTTA
TTGTCTCATGAGCGGATACATATTTGAATGTATTTAGAAAAATAAACAAATAGGGGTTCCGCGCACATTT
CCCCGAAAAGTGCCACCTGACGTCGACGGATCGGGAGATCTCCCGATCCCCTATGGTGCACTCTCAGTAC
AATCTGCTCTGATGCCGCATAGTTAAGCCAGTATCTGCTCCCTGCTTGTGTGTTGGAGGTCGCTGAGTAG
TGCGCGAGCAAAATTTAAGCTACAACAAGGCAAGGCTTGACCGACAATTGCATGAAGAATCTGCTTAGGG
TTAGGCGTTTTGCGCTGCTTCGCGATGTACGGGCCAGATATACGCGTT
Features (pLannotate 1.2.2; 22 found; start..end, strand, type, name):
      1..380     +  enhancer       CMV enhancer: human cytomegalovirus immediate early enhancer
    381..584     +  promoter       CMV promoter: human cytomegalovirus (CMV) immediate early promoter
    580..613     +  LTR            5' LTR (truncated) (fragment): truncated 5' long terminal repeat (LTR) from HIV-1
    629..647     +  promoter       T7 promoter: promoter for bacteriophage T7 RNA polymerase
    681..701     +  CDS            3xFLAG (fragment): three tandem FLAG® epitope tags
    706..1734    +  CDS            Trib2: TRIB2_MOUSE - Experimental evidence at transcript level: Swiss-Prot protein existence level 2. Interacts with MAPK kinases and regulates activation of MAP kinases. Does not display kinase activity (By similarity). From Mus musculus (Mouse).
   1813..1831    -  promoter       SP6 promoter: promoter for bacteriophage SP6 RNA polymerase
   1857..2081    +  polyA_signal   bGH poly(A) signal: bovine growth hormone polyadenylation signal
   2085..2106    +  promoter       SV40 promoter (fragment): SV40 enhancer and early promoter
   2127..2555    +  rep_origin     f1 ori (sequence partly withheld): f1 bacteriophage origin of replication; arrow indicates direction of (+) strand synthesis
   2569..2898    +  promoter       SV40 promoter: SV40 enhancer and early promoter
   2965..3756    +  CDS            neo: KKA2_KLEPN - Also known as kan, nptII. Experimental evidence at protein level: Swiss-Prot protein existence level 1. Resistance to kanamycin, neomycin, paromomycin, ribostamycin, butirosin and gentamicin B. From Klebsiella pneumoniae.
   3780..3938    +  CDS            ble (fragment): BLE_KLEPN - Experimental evidence at protein level: Swiss-Prot protein existence level 1. Binding protein with a strong affinity to the bleomycin family of antibiotics. Binds to CL990; an antimitotic-antibiotic compound. From Klebsiella pneumoniae.
   3933..4054    +  polyA_signal   SV40 poly(A) signal: SV40 polyadenylation signal
   4127..4143    -  protein_bind   lac operator: The lac repressor binds to the lac operator to inhibit transcription in E. coli. This inhibition can be relieved by adding lactose or isopropyl-β-D-thiogalactopyranoside (IPTG). lac repressor encoded by lacI
   4151..4181    -  promoter       lac promoter: promoter for the E. coli lac operon
   4196..4217    -  protein_bind   CAP binding site: CAP binding activates transcription in the presence of cAMP. E. coli catabolite activator protein
   4230..4322    -  CDS            lacI (fragment): lac repressor; lacI; The lac repressor binds to the lac operator to inhibit transcription in E. coli. This inhibition can be relieved by adding lactose or isopropyl-β-D-thiogalactopyranoside (IPTG).
   4505..5093    -  rep_origin     ori: high-copy-number ColE1/pMB1/pBR322/pUC origin of replication
   5264..6124    -  CDS            AmpR: β-lactamase; bla; confers resistance to ampicillin, carbenicillin, and related antibiotics
   6125..6229    -  promoter       AmpR promoter: bla
   6288..6340    -  misc_feature   bom (fragment): basis of mobility region from pBR322
