[The description below was written by a language model from this plasmid's Addgene catalogue record and pLannotate feature annotations shown in this document.]
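Description:
pcDNA3-Flag-Trib2 is a mammalian expression plasmid of about 6.5 kb, built on the pcDNA3 backbone and designed to produce N-terminally Flag-tagged mouse TRIB2 (Tribbles homolog 2). It is maintained in E. coli as a high-copy plasmid through a ColE1/pUC-type origin and is selected with ampicillin via the β-lactamase gene and its own promoter. An f1 origin is also present, which in principle allows single-stranded DNA production. For mammalian cells, the backbone carries a neomycin phosphotransferase cassette driven by the SV40 enhancer/early promoter and terminated by the SV40 polyadenylation signal, so stable transfectants can be selected with G418.

The expression cassette consists of the human CMV immediate-early enhancer and promoter, a short Flag epitope sequence (annotated as a fragment of 3xFLAG, consistent with a single Flag tag), the mouse Trib2 coding sequence, and the bovine growth hormone polyadenylation signal. The insert was cloned between BamHI and EcoRI sites. T7 and SP6 promoters flank the insert in opposing orientations and can serve for in vitro transcription or as sequencing primer sites. Several small annotations, such as the truncated HIV-1 LTR fragment, the ble fragment and the lac promoter/operator and lacI remnants, are most likely short sequence matches or vestigial backbone sequence with no functional role.

TRIB2 is a pseudokinase-like protein annotated as interacting with MAPK kinases without displaying kinase activity itself. The plasmid is intended for transient or stable expression of the tagged protein, where the Flag epitope allows detection or immunoprecipitation. The associated publication concerns TRIB2-mediated inactivation of C/EBPα in acute myelogenous leukemia.
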