Addgene plasmid #131155: pcDNA3-Flag-Trib2
Purpose: Mammalian expression of flag-tagged mouse TRIB2
Depositing lab: Karen Keeshan & Warren Pear. Depositing organization: University of Pennsylvania. Publication: Tribbles homolog 2 inactivates C/EBPalpha and causes acute myelogenous leukemia. Keeshan K, He Y, Wouters BJ, Shestova O, Xu L, Sai H, Rodriguez CG, Maillard I, Tobias JW, Valk P, Carroll M, Aster JC, Delwel R, Pear WS. Cancer Cell. 2006 Nov;10(5):401-11. doi: 10.1016/j.ccr.2006.09.012. PubMed 17097562.
Backbone
  Vector backbone: pcDNA3
  Vector type: Mammalian Expression
Growth in bacteria
  Bacterial resistance: Ampicillin, 100 μg/mL
  Growth temperature: 37°C
  Growth strain: DH5alpha
  Copy number: High Copy
Gene/Insert
  Gene/Insert name: Trib2
  Species: M. musculus (mouse)
  Entrez Gene: Trib2 (a.k.a. AW319517, TRB, TRB-2, TRB2)
  Promoter: CMV
  Tag / fusion protein: Flag (N terminal on insert)
  Cloning method: Restriction Enzyme; 5′ cloning site BamHI (unknown if destroyed); 3′ cloning site EcoRI (unknown if destroyed)
Terms and licenses: Academic/Nonprofit Terms; Industry Terms: Not Available to Industry
How to cite: pcDNA3-Flag-Trib2 was a gift from Karen Keeshan & Warren Pear (Addgene plasmid # 131155 ; http://n2t.net/addgene:131155 ; RRID:Addgene_131155)
